Addgene plasmid #49997: pMV306G13+FFlucRT
Purpose: Integrating vector with an improved Red-shifted Thermostable Firefly Luciferase
Depositing lab: Brian Robertson. Depositing organization: Imperial College London. Publication: Rapid in vivo assessment of drug efficacy against Mycobacterium tuberculosis using an improved firefly luciferase. Andreu N, Zelmer A, Sampson SL, Ikeh M, Bancroft GJ, Schaible UE, Wiles S, Robertson BD. J Antimicrob Chemother. 2013 Sep;68(9):2118-27. doi: 10.1093/jac/dkt155. Epub 2013 Apr 30. PubMed 23633686.
Backbone
  Vector backbone: pMV306
  Backbone size w/o insert (bp): 3995
  Total vector size (bp): 6071
  Vector type: Bacterial Expression ; Mycobacteria integrating vector
Growth in bacteria
  Bacterial resistance: Kanamycin, 50 μg/mL
  Growth temperature: 37°C
  Growth strain: DH5alpha
  Copy number: Low Copy
Gene/Insert
  Gene/Insert name: G13 promoter + Firefly luciferase Red Thermostable (alt names: FFlucRT; luc)
  Species: Mycobacterium marinum + Photinus pyralis
  Insert size (bp): 2155
  Mutation: Codon optimized for Mycobacterium tuberculosis with mutations to red-shift: Ile423Leu, Asp436Gly, Leu530Arg, Ser284Thr, Thr214Ala, Ala215Leu, Ile232Ala, Phe295Leu, and Glu354Lys
  GenBank ID: KC688279
  Promoter: G13 from M. marinum
  Cloning method: Restriction Enzyme; 5′ cloning site NotI (not destroyed); 3′ cloning site SalI (not destroyed)
  Sequencing primers: 5′ aaccgtattaccgcctttga
Terms and licenses: Academic/Nonprofit Terms; Industry Terms: Not Available to Industry
Depositor comments: Note that there are some discrepancies between Addgene's quality control sequence and the depositor's assembled full sequence. The Robertson lab reports that these differences will not affect the function of the plasmid.
How to cite: pMV306G13+FFlucRT was a gift from Brian Robertson (Addgene plasmid # 49997 ; http://n2t.net/addgene:49997 ; RRID:Addgene_49997)
