[The description below was written by a language model from this plasmid's Addgene catalogue record and pLannotate feature annotations shown in this document.]
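Description:
pMV306G13+FFlucRT is a 6,071 bp mycobacterial integrating vector built on the pMV306 backbone that expresses an improved firefly luciferase reporter. It is propagated in E. coli through a ColE1/pMB1-type origin. The feature annotation labels this origin high-copy, although the catalogue lists the plasmid as low copy. Selection is with kanamycin through an aph(3')-Ia resistance gene, which is flanked by a remnant of Tn903 sequence. The feature table shows no mycobacterial replication origin. Instead, the plasmid carries the integrase gene of mycobacteriophage L5, along with small fragments of neighbouring phage genes. This integrase catalyses site-specific recombination into the mycobacterial chromosome, so the reporter is maintained as a stable integrated copy rather than on an episome. The phage attachment site is not annotated separately.

The roughly 2.2 kb insert, cloned between NotI and SalI sites that remain intact, consists of the G13 promoter from Mycobacterium marinum driving FFlucRT. FFlucRT is a Photinus pyralis luciferase coding sequence codon-optimised for Mycobacterium tuberculosis. It carries nine substitutions (Ile423Leu, Asp436Gly, Leu530Arg, Ser284Thr, Thr214Ala, Ala215Leu, Ile232Ala, Phe295Leu and Glu354Lys), and the resulting enzyme is described as red-shifted and thermostable. The region just upstream of the luciferase ORF is matched by the annotation software to the Ms1 small RNA family and probably corresponds to the G13 promoter segment. An rrnB T1 terminator follows the coding sequence.

The construct is meant for making bioluminescent mycobacteria, and the associated work used the reporter for rapid in vivo assessment of drug efficacy against M. tuberculosis. The depositor notes some discrepancies between the assembled sequence and the repository's quality-control sequencing, which are reported not to affect function.
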