Features (pLannotate 1.2.2; 10 found; start..end, strand, type, name):
    511..1623    +  CDS            33: VINT_BPML5 - Also known as int. Protein inferred from homology: Swiss-Prot protein existence level 3. Integrase is necessary for integration of the phage into the host genome by site-specific recombination. From Mycobacterium phage L5 (Mycobacteriophage L5).
   1685..1789    -  CDS            32 (fragment): VG32_BPML5 - Protein predicted: Swiss-Prot protein existence level 4. From Mycobacterium phage L5 (Mycobacteriophage L5).
   1907..2722    +  CDS            KanR: aminoglycoside phosphotransferase; aph(3')-Ia; confers resistance to kanamycin in bacteria or G418 (Geneticin®) in eukaryotes
   2863..3006    +  CDS            TRA2_ECOLX (fragment): Protein predicted: Swiss-Prot protein existence level 4. Required for transposition of transposon Tn903. From Escherichia coli.
   3054..3642    +  rep_origin     ori: high-copy-number ColE1/pMB1/pBR322/pUC origin of replication
   3746..3892    +  CDS            Y3661_MYCTU (fragment): Experimental evidence at protein level: Swiss-Prot protein existence level 1. From Mycobacterium tuberculosis (strain ATCC 25618 / H37Rv).
   4022..4333    +  ncRNA          Ms1: Accession: RF02566 - Mycobacterium smegmatis small RNA 1
   4290..5939    +  CDS            LUCI_PHOPY: Experimental evidence at protein level: Swiss-Prot protein existence level 1. Produces green light with a wavelength of 562 nm. From Photinus pyralis (Common eastern firefly) (Lampyris pyralis).
   5989..6035    +  terminator     rrnB T1 terminator: transcription terminator T1 from the E. coli rrnB gene
   6068..98      -  CDS            34.1 (fragment) (across the origin): VG341_BPMD2 - Protein predicted: Swiss-Prot protein existence level 4. Putative excisionase. From Mycobacterium phage D29 (Mycobacteriophage D29).
>Addgene plasmid #49997 | pMV306G13+FFlucRT | depositor full sequence | sequence record 74811 | pMV306G13+FFlucRT sequence 6071 bps
GCTAGAGCCGTGAACGACAGGGCGAACGCCAGCCCGCCGACGGCGAGGGTTCCGACCGCTGCAACTCCCG
GTGCAACCTTGTCCCGGTCTATTCTCTTCACTGCACCAGCTCCAATCTGGTGTGAATGCCCCTCGTCTGT
TCGCGCAGGCGGGGGGCTCTATTCGTTTGTCAGCATCGAAAGTAGCCAGATCAGGGATGCGTTGCAACCG
CGTATGCCCAGGTCAGAAGAGTCGCACAAGAGTTGCAGACCCCTGGAAAGAAAAATGGCCAGAGGGCGAA
AACACCCTCTGACCAGCGGAGCGGGCGACGGGAATCGAACCCGCGTAGCTAGTTTGGAAGAATGGGTGTC
TGCCGACCACATATATGGGCCGGTCAAGATAGGTTTTTACCCCCTCTCGGCTGCATCCTCTAAGTGGAAA
GAAATTGCAGGTCGTAGAAGCGCGTTGAAGCCTGAGAGTTGCACAGGAGTTGCAACCCGGTAGCCTTGTT
CACGACGAGAGGAGACCTAGTTGGCACGTCGCGGATGGGGATCGCTGAAGACTCAGCGCAGCGGGAGGAT
CCAAGCCTCATACGTCAACCCGCAGGACGGTGTGAGGTACTACGCGCTGCAGACCTACGACAACAAGATG
GACGCCGAAGCCTGGCTCGCGGGCGAGAAGCGGCTCATCGAGATGGAGACCTGGACCCCTCCACAGGACC
GGGCGAAGAAGGCAGCCGCCAGCGCCATCACGCTGGAGGAGTACACCCGGAAGTGGCTCGTGGAGCGCGA
CCTCGCAGACGGCACCAGGGATCTGTACAGCGGGCACGCGGAGCGCCGCATCTACCCGGTGCTAGGTGAA
GTGGCGGTCACAGAGATGACGCCAGCTCTGGTGCGTGCGTGGTGGGCCGGGATGGGTAGGAAGCACCCGA
CTGCCCGCCGGCATGCCTACAACGTCCTCCGGGCGGTGATGAACACAGCGGTCGAGGACAAGCTGATCGC
AGAGAACCCGTGCCGGATCGAGCAGAAGGCAGCCGATGAGCGCGACGTAGAGGCGCTGACGCCTGAGGAG
CTGGACATCGTCGCCGCTGAGATCTTCGAGCACTACCGGATCGCGGCATACATCCTGGCGTGGACGAGCC
TCCGGTTCGGAGAGCTGATCGAGCTTCGCCGCAAGGACATCGTGGACGACGGCATGACGATGAAGCTCCG
GGTGCGCCGTGGCGCTTCCCGCGTGGGGAACAAGATCGTCGTTGGCAACGCCAAGACCGTCCGGTCGAAG
CGTCCTGTGACGGTTCCGCCTCACGTCGCGGAGATGATCCGAGCGCACATGAAGGACCGTACGAAGATGA
ACAAGGGCCCCGAGGCATTCCTGGTGACCACGACGCAGGGCAACCGGCTGTCGAAGTCCGCGTTCACCAA
GTCGCTGAAGCGTGGCTACGCCAAGATCGGTCGGCCGGAACTCCGCATCCACGACCTCCGCGCTGTCGGC
GCTACGTTCGCCGCTCAGGCAGGTGCGACGACCAAGGAGCTGATGGCCCGTCTCGGTCACACGACTCCTA
GGATGGCGATGAAGTACCAGATGGCGTCTGAGGCCCGCGACGAGGCTATCGCTGAGGCGATGTCCAAGCT
GGCCAAGACCTCCTGAAACGCAAAAAGCCCCCCTCCCAAGGACACTGAGTCCTAAAGAGGGGGGTTTCTT
GTCAGTACGCGAAGAACCACGCCTGGCCGCGAGCGCCAGCACCGCCGCTCTGTGCGGAGACCTGGGCACC
AGCCCCGCCGCCGCCAGGAGCATTGCCGTTCCCGCCAGCTAGCAACAAAGCGACGTTGTGTCTCAAAATC
TCTGATGTTACATTGCACAAGATAAAAATATATCATCATGAACAATAAAACTGTCTGCTTACATAAACAG
TAATACAAGGGGTGTTATGAGCCATATTCAACGGGAAACGTCTTGCTCGAGGCCGCGATTAAATTCCAAC
ATGGATGCTGATTTATATGGGTATAAATGGGCTCGCGATAATGTCGGGCAATCAGGTGCGACAATCTATC
GCTTGTATGGGAAGCCCCATGCGCCAGAGTTGTTTCTGAAACATGGCAAAGGTAGCGTTGCCAATGATGT
TACAGATGAGATGGTCAGACTAAACTGGCTGACGGAATTTATGCCTCTTCCGACCATCAAGCATTTTATC
CGTACTCCTGATGATGCATGGTTACTCACCACTGCGATCCCCGGGAAAACAGCATTCCAGGTATTAGAAG
AATATCCTGATTCAGGTGAAAATATTGTTGATGCGCTGGCAGTGTTCCTGCGCCGGTTGCATTCGATTCC
TGTTTGTAATTGTCCTTTTAACAGCGATCGCGTATTTCGTCTCGCTCAGGCGCAATCACGAATGAATAAC
GGTTTGGTTGATGCGAGTGATTTTGATGACGAGCGTAATGGCTGGCCTGTTGAACAAGTCTGGAAAGAAA
TGCATAATCTTTTGCCATTCTCACCGGATTCAGTCGTCACTCATGGTGATTTCTCACTTGATAACCTTAT
TTTTGACGAGGGGAAATTAATAGGTTGTATTGATGTTGGACGAGTCGGAATCGCAGACCGATACCAGGAT
CTTGCCATCCTATGGAACTGCCTCGGTGAGTTTTCTCCTTCATTACAGAAACGGCTTTTTCAAAAATATG
GTATTGATAATCCTGATATGAATAAATTGCAGTTTCATTTGATGCTCGATGAGTTTTTCTAATCAGAATT
GGTTAATTGGTTGTAACACTGGCAGAGCATTACGCTGACTTGACGGGACGGCGGCTTTGTTGAATAAATC
GAACTTTTGCTGAGTTGAAGGATCAGATCACGCATCTTCCCGACAACGCAGACCGTTCCGTGGCAAAGCA
AAAGTTCAAAATCACCAACTGGTCCACCTACAACAAAGCTCTCATCAACCGTGGCTCCCTCACTTTCTGG
CTGGATGATGGGGCGATTCAGGCCTGGTATGAGTCAGCAACACCTTCTTCACGAGGCAGACCTCACTAGT
TCCACTGAGCGTCAGACCCCGTAGAAAAGATCAAAGGATCTTCTTGAGATCCTTTTTTTCTGCGCGTAAT
CTGCTGCTTGCAAACAAAAAAACCACCGCTACCAGCGGTGGTTTGTTTGCCGGATCAAGAGCTACCAACT
CTTTTTCCGAAGGTAACTGGCTTCAGCAGAGCGCAGATACCAAATACTGTCCTTCTAGTGTAGCCGTAGT
TAGGCCACCACTTCAAGAACTCTGTAGCACCGCCTACATACCTCGCTCTGCTAATCCTGTTACCAGTGGC
TGCTGCCAGTGGCGATAAGTCGTGTCTTACCGGGTTGGACTCAAGACGATAGTTACCGGATAAGGCGCAG
CGGTCGGGCTGAACGGGGGGTTCGTGCACACAGCCCAGCTTGGAGCGAACGACCTACACCGAACTGAGAT
ACCTACAGCGTGAGCATTGAGAAAGCGCCACGCTTCCCGAAGGGAGAAAGGCGGACAGGTATCCGGTAAG
CGGCAGGGTCGGAACAGGAGAGCGCACGAGGGAGCTTCCAGGGGGAAACGCCTGGTATCTTTATAGTCCT
GTCGGGTTTCGCCACCTCTGACTTGAGCGTCGATTTTTGTGATGCTCGTCAGGGGGGCGGAGCCTATGGA
AAAACGCCAGCAACGCGGCCTTTTTACGGTTCCTGGCCTTTTGCTGGCCTTTTGCTCACATGTTCTTTCC
TGCGTTATCCCCTGATTCTGTGGATAACCGTATTACCGCCTTTGAGTGAGCTGATACCGCTCGCCGCAGC
CGAACGACCGAGCGCAACGCGTGCGGCCGCGATCGCCACTAGCGCCGCGGTCGGAATCAGCGCACTGGCC
GCCGGAGCGGTCAGCTACCTGTTGCTGCGCCGCTTCGCTTTCTAGCACCGACGTCCCGGCGCCAGCAGCT
ACCTCTCGAGCAAACGTTTTGCGCGCCCGAAAAATAAGTCGTTGCAGAACTTTCATGAATTAGGCCTTGC
TGCGCCCAGGCTCCAGTAGTAGAAATGGAGTCACGGCAGCCCGGTGAAGCCAAGGTCGAACCGGAAGAGA
AGGTTCGTCCTCCCGACCCGGGCACCCAGCACGGCCCCCGGAACCCACGCGGAGTCATAGCCGCGATAAT
GGCAGAAGTGTTGCGGGCCTGCGTAATTGCGAAATTCAGATGGTGCCGACGGCCCTTTGGGTGGGGCTGC
AGCCAGAAGGGTCGCAAAAGCGCCGAGGCCAACCCACGCAGCCCACAAATGCACGCTTGGTAACCGAGAA
TTCAGAAGGAGAAGTACCGATGGAGGACGCTAAGAACATCAAGAAAGGACCCGCTCCGTTTTATCCGCTG
GAGGACGGAACGGCAGGCGAACAACTGCACAAGGCCATGAAGCGGTACGCCCTCGTGCCAGGCACCATTG
CCTTCACCGACGCGCACATTGAGGTCAACATCACCTACGCTGAGTACTTCGAGATGTCGGTGCGCCTGGC
GGAGGCTATGAAGCGTTACGGCCTGAACACCAACCACCGTATCGTGGTCTGCTCCGAGAACTCGCTGCAG
TTTTTCATGCCGGTGCTGGGCGCGTTGTTCATTGGCGTGGCAGTTGCACCGGCGAATGACATCTACAACG
AACGGGAGCTGCTCAACTCGATGAACATCAGCCAACCCACCGTTGTTTTCGTGAGCAAGAAAGGCCTGCA
AAAGATCCTCAACGTTCAGAAGAAGCTCCCGATCATCCAGAAGATCATCATCATGGACTCGAAAACGGAC
TACCAGGGTTTCCAGAGCATGTACACGTTCGTGACCAGCCACCTGCCCCCAGGTTTTAATGAGTACGACT
TCGTCCCGGAATCGTTTGACCGGGACAAGACCATCGCTCTGATCATGAACTCGAGCGGATCGACCGGTCT
GCCGAAGGGCGTGGCATTGCCGCATCGCGCACTGTGCGTGCGTTTCTCCCACGCGCGCGACCCGATCTTC
GGAAACCAAATCGCTCCAGACACCGCGATCTTGTCGGTCGTGCCGTTCCATCATGGCTTTGGGATGTTCA
CGACCCTGGGCTACCTCATCTGCGGCTTCCGGGTGGTGCTGATGTACCGGTTCGAGGAGGAGCTCTTTTT
GCGCAGCCTGCAGGACTACAAAATCCAGACCGCCCTGCTGGTGCCAACGTTGTTCTCGTTCTTGGCCAAA
TCGACCTTGATCGACAAGTATGACCTGAGCAACTTGCACGAAATCGCAAGCGGAGGCGCCCCATTGTCGA
AAGAGGTCGGCGAGGCCGTGGCGAAGCGATTCCACCTGCCAGGCATCCGGCAAGGTTACGGCTTGACCGA
AACCACCTCGGCTATCCTCATCACGCCGAAGGGTGATGACAAGCCGGGAGCCGTCGGTAAGGTGGTCCCG
TTCTTCGAGGCTAAGGTTGTGGACCTCGACACGGGGAAAACCCTCGGCGTGAATCAGCGGGGCGAGCTGT
GCGTCCGCGGGCCGATGATCATGTCCGGCTATGTGAACAACCCGGAGGCGACGAATGCCCTGATCGATAA
GGACGGTTGGCTCCACTCCGGCGACCTCGCGTACTGGGACGAGGATGAACACTTTTTCATCGTGGGGCGG
CTGAAGTCCCTGATTAAATACAAGGGGTATCAGGTGGCGCCAGCAGAACTGGAGTCGATCCTGCTCCAGC
ATCCGAACATCTTCGATGCCGGCGTCGCGGGCCTGCCGGATGATGACGCGGGAGAGTTGCCGGCAGCCGT
GGTCGTCCTGGAACACGGGAAAACCATGACGGAGAAGGAGATCGTCGATTATGTCGCCTCGCAGGTGACC
ACGGCGAAAAAGCTCCGTGGCGGAGTCGTGTTCGTGGACGAGGTCCCCAAGGGCTTGACGGGTAAGCGCG
ACGCCCGGAAAATCCGCGAGATCTTGATTAAGGCCAAGAAAGGTGGCAAGTCGAAATTGTGATCTAGAGT
CGACGTAGTTAACTAGCGTACGATCGACTGCCAGGCATCAAATAAAACGAAAGGCTCAGTCGAAAGACTG
GGCCTTTCGTTTTATCTGTTGTTTGTCCGGCCATCATGGCCGCGGTGATCA
