>Addgene plasmid #49997 | pMV306G13+FFlucRT | addgene partial sequence | sequence record 80610 | pBbA5c-3 5'-CGTTTTATTTGATGCCTGG-3'
TTCGACTTGCCACCTTTCTTGGCCTTAATCAAGATCTCGCGGATTTTCCGGGCGTCGCGCTTACCCGTCA
AGCCCTTGGGGACCTCGTCCACGAACACGACTCCGCCACGGAGCTTTTTCGCCGTGGTCACCTGCGAGGC
GACATAATCGACGATCTCCTTCTCCGTCATGGTTTTCCCGTGTTCCAGGACGACCACGGCTGCCGGCAAC
TCTCCCGCGTCATCATCCGGCAGGCCCGCGACGCCGGCATCGAAGATGTTCGGATGCTGGAGCAGGATCG
ACTCCAGTTCTGCTGGCGCCACCTGATACCCCTTGTATTTAATCAGGGACTTCAGCCGCCCCACGATGAA
AAAGTGTTCATCCTCGTCCCAGTACGCGAGGTCGCCGGAGTGGAGCCAACCGTCCTTATCGATCAGGGCA
TTCGTCGCCTCCGGGTTGTTCACATAGCCGGACATGATCATCGGCCCGCGGACGCACAGCTCGCCCCGCT
GATTCACGCCGAGGGTTTTCCCCGTGTCGAGGTCCACAACCTTAGCCTCGAAGAACGGGACCACCTTACC
GACGGCTCCCGGCTTGTCATCACCCTTCGGCGTGATGAGGATAGCCGAGGTGGTTTCGGTCAAGCCGTAA
CCTTGCCGGATGCCTGGCAGGTGGAATCGCTTCGCCACGGCCTCGCCGACCTCTTTCGACAATGGGGCGC
CTCCGCTTGCGATTTCGTGCAAGTTGCTCAGGTCATACTTGTCGATCAAGGTCGATTTGGCCAAGAACGA
GAACAACGTTGGCACCAGCAGGGCGGTCTGGATTTTGTAGTCCTGCAGGCTGCGCAAAAAG
