>Addgene plasmid #49997 | pMV306G13+FFlucRT | addgene partial sequence | sequence record 80611 | pENTR1A-3 5'-GTAACATCAGAGATTTTGAGACAC-3'
GCTAGCTGGCGGGAACGGCAATGCTCCTGGCGGCGGCGGGGCTGGTGCCCAGGTCTCCGCACAGAGCGGC
GGTGCTGGCGCTCGCGGCCAGGCGTGGTTCTTCGCGTACTGACAAGAAACCCCCCTCTTTAGGACTCAGT
GTCCTTGGGAGGGGGGCTTTTTGCGTTTCAGGAGGTCTTGGCCAGCTTGGACATCGCCTCAGCGATAGCC
TCGTCGCGGGCCTCAGACGCCATCTGGTACTTCATCGCCATCCTAGGAGTCGTGTGACCGAGACGGGCCA
TCAGCTCCTTGGTCGTCGCACCTGCCTGAGCGGCGAACGTAGCGCCGACAGCGCGGAGGTCGTGGATGCG
GAGTTCCGGCCGACCGATCTTGGCGTAGCCACGCTTCAGCGACTTGGTGAACGCGGACTTCGACAGCCGG
TTGCCCTGCGTCGTGGTCACCAGGAATGCCTCGGGGCCCTTGTTCATCTTCGTACGGTCCTTCATGTGCG
CTCGGATCATCTCCGCGACGTGAGGCGGAACCGTCACAGGACGCTTCGACCGGACGGTCTTGGCGTTGCC
AACGACGATCTTGTTCCCCACGCGGGAAGCGCCACGGCGCACCCGGAGCTTCATCGTCATGCCGTCGTCC
ACGATGTCCTTGCGGCGAAGCTCGATCAGCTCTCCGAACCGGAGGCTCGTCCACGCCAGGATGTATGCCG
CGATCCGGTAGTGCACGAAGATCTCAGCGGCGACGATGTCCAGCTCCTCAGGCGTCAGCGCCTCTACGTC
GCGCTCATCGGCTGCCTTCTGCTCGATCCGGCACGGGTTCTCTGCGATCAGCTTGTCCTCGACCGCTGTG
TTCATCACCGCCCGGAGGACGTTGTAGGCATGCCGGCGGGCAGTCGGGTGCTTCCTACCCATCCCGGCCC
ACCACGCACGCACCAGAGCTGGCGTCATCTCTGTGACCGCCACTTCACCTAGCACCGGGTAGATGCG
