>Addgene plasmid #49997 | pMV306G13+FFlucRT | addgene partial sequence | sequence record 80613 | ColE2 5'-CCGCAGCCGAACGACCGAGC-3'
CGGTCAGCTACCTGTTGCTGCGCCGCTTCGCTTTCTAGCACCGACGTCCCGGCGCCAGCAGCTACCTCTC
GAGCAAACGTTTTGCGCGCCCGAAAAATAAGTCGTTGCAGAACTTTCATGAATTAGGCCTTGCTGCGCCC
AGGCTCCAGTAGTAGAAATGGAGTCACGGCAGCCCGGTGAAGCCAAGGTCGAACCGGAAGAGAAGGTTCG
TCCTCCCGACCCGGGCACCCAGCACGGCCCCCGGAACCCACGCGGAGTCATAGCCGCGATAATGGCAGAA
GTGTTGCGGGCCTGCGTAATTGCGAAATTCAGATGGTGCCGACGGCCCTTTGGGTGGGGCTGCAGCCAGA
AGGGTCGCAAAAGCGCCGAGGCCAACCCACGCAGCCCACAAATGCACGCTTGGTAACCGAGAATTCAGAA
GGAGAAGTACCGATGGAGGACGCTAAGAACATCAAGAAAGGACCCGCTCCGTTTTATCCGCTGGAGGACG
GAACGGCAGGCGAACAACTGCACAAGGCCATGAAGCGGTACGCCCTCGTGCCAGGCACCATTGCCTTCAC
CGACGCGCACATTGAGGTCAACATCACCTACGCTGAGTACTTCGAGATGTCGGTGCGCCTGGCGGAGGCT
ATGAAGCGTTACGGCCTGAACACCAACCACCGTATCGTGGTCTGCTCCGAGAACTCGCTGCAGTTTTTCA
TGCCGGTGCTGGGCGCGTTGTTCATTGGCGTGGCAGTTGCACCGGCGAATGACATCTACAACGAACGGGA
GCTGCTCAACTCGATGAACATCAGCCAACCCACCGTTGTTTTCGTGAGCAAGAAAGGCCTGCAAAAGATC
CTCAACGTTCAGAAG
